>Addgene plasmid #167694 | pRU295 | addgene full sequence | sequence record 331047 | Addgene NGS Result
AGTACTTTGATCCAACCCCTCCGCTGCTATAGTGCAGTCGGCTTCTGACGTTCAGTGCAGCCGTCTTCTG
AAAACGACATGTCGCACAAGTCCTAAGTTACGCGACAGGCTGCCGCCCTGCCCTTTTCCTGGCGTTTTCT
TGTCGCGTGTTTTAGTCGCATAAAGTAGAATACTTGCGACTAGAACCGGAGACATTACGCCATGAACAAG
AGCGCCGCCGCTGGCCTGCTGGGCTATGCCCGCGTCAGCACCGACGACCAGGACTTGACCAACCAACGGG
CCGAACTGCACGCGGCCGGCTGCACCAAGCTGTTTTCCGAGAAGATCACCGGCACCAGGCGCGACCGCCC
GGAGCTGGCCAGGATGCTTGACCACCTACGCCCTGGCGACGTTGTGACAGTGACCAGGCTAGACCGCCTG
GCCCGCAGCACCCGCGACCTACTGGACATTGCCGAGCGCATCCAGGAGGCCGGCGCGGGCCTGCGTAGCC
TGGCAGAGCCGTGGGCCGACACCACCACGCCGGCCGGCCGCATGGTGTTGACCGTGTTCGCCGGCATTGC
CGAGTTCGAGCGTTCCCTAATCATCGACCGCACCCGGAGCGGGCGCGAGGCCGCCAAGGCCCGAGGCGTG
AAGTTTGGCCCCCGCCCTACCCTCACCCCGGCACAGATCGCGCACGCCCGCGAGCTGATCGACCAGGAAG
GCCGCACCGTGAAAGAGGCGGCTGCACTGCTTGGCGTGCATCGCTCGACCCTGTACCGCGCACTTGAGCG
CAGCGAGGAAGTGACGCCCACCGAGGCCAGGCGGCGCGGTGCCTTCCGTGAGGACGCATTGACCGAGGCC
GACGCCCTGGCGGCCGCCGAGAATGAACGCCAAGAGGAACAAGCATGAAACCGCACCAGGACGGCCAGGA
CGAACCGTTTTTCATTACCGAAGAGATCGAGGCGGAGATGATCGCGGCCGGGTACGTGTTCGAGCCGCCC
GCGCACGTCTCAACCGTGCGGCTGCATGAAATCCTGGCCGGTTTGTCTGATGCCAAGCTGGCGGCCTGGC
CGGCCAGCTTGGCCGCTGAAGAAACCGAGCGCCGCCGTCTAAAAAGGTGATGTGTATTTGAGTAAAACAG
CTTGCGTCATGCGGTCGCTGCGTATATGATGCGATGAGTAAATAAACAAATACGCAAGGGGAACGCATGA
AGGTTATCGCTGTACTTAACCAGAAAGGCGGGTCAGGCAAGACGACCATCGCAACCCATCTAGCCCGCGC
CCTGCAACTCGCCGGGGCCGATGTTCTGTTAGTCGATTCCGATCCCCAGGGCAGTGCCCGCGATTGGGCG
GCCGTGCGGGAAGATCAACCGCTAACCGTTGTCGGCATCGACCGCCCGACGATTGACCGCGACGTGAAGG
CCATCGGCCGGCGCGACTTCGTAGTGATCGACGGAGCGCCCCAGGCGGCGGACTTGGCTGTGTCCGCGAT
CAAGGCAGCCGACTTCGTGCTGATTCCGGTGCAGCCAAGCCCTTACGACATATGGGCCACCGCCGACCTG
GTGGAGCTGGTTAAGCAGCGCATTGAGGTCACGGATGGAAGGCTACAAGCGGCCTTTGTCGTGTCGCGGG
CGATCAAAGGCACGCGCATCGGCGGTGAGGTTGCCGAGGCGCTGGCCGGGTACGAGCTGCCCATTCTTGA
GTCCCGTATCACGCAGCGCGTGAGCTACCCAGGCACTGCCGCCGCCGGCACAACCGTTCTTGAATCAGAA
CCCGAGGGCGACGCTGCCCGCGAGGTCCAGGCGCTGGCCGCTGAAATTAAATCAAAACTCATTTGAGTTA
ATGAGGTAAAGAGAAAATGAGCAAAAGCACAAACACGCTAAGTGCCGGCCGTCCGAGCGCACGCAGCAGC
AAGGCTGCAACGTTGGCCAGCCTGGCAGACACGCCAGCCATGAAGCGGGTCAACTTTCAGTTGCCGGCGG
AGGATCACACCAAGCTGAAGATGTACGCGGTACGCCAAGGCAAGACCATTACCGAGCTGCTATCTGAATA
CATCGCGCAGCTACCAGAGTAAATGAGCAAATGAATAAATGAGTAGATGAATTTTAGCGGCTAAAGGAGG
CGGCATGGAAAATCAAGAACAACCAGGCACCGACGCCGTGGAATGCCCCATGTGTGGAGGAACGGGCGGT
TGGCCAGGCGTAAGCGGCTGGGTTGTCTGCCGGCCCTGCAATGGCACTGGAACCCCCAAGCCCGAGGAAT
CGGCGTGAGCGGTCGCAAACCATCCGGCCCGGTACAAATCGGCGCGGCGCTGGGTGATGACCTGGTGGAG
AAGTTGAAGGCCGCGCAGGCCGCCCAGCGGCAACGCATCGAGGCAGAAGCACGCCCCGGTGAATCGTGGC
AAGCGGCCGCTGATCGAATCCGCAAAGAATCCCGGCAACCGCCGGCAGCCGGTGCGCCGTCGATTAGGAA
GCCGCCCAAGGGCGACGAGCAACCAGATTTTTTCGTTCCGATGCTCTATGACGTGGGCACCCGCGATAGT
CGCAGCATCATGGACGTGGCCGTTTTCCGTCTGTCGAAGCGTGACCGACGAGCTGGCGAGGTGATCCGCT
ACGAGCTTCCAGACGGGCACGTAGAGGTTTCCGCAGGGCCGGCCGGCATGGCCAGTGTGTGGGATTACGA
CCTGGTACTGATGGCGGTTTCCCATCTAACCGAATCCATGAACCGATACCGGGAAGGGAAGGGAGACAAG
CCCGGCCGCGTGTTCCGTCCACACGTTGCGGACGTACTCAAGTTCTGCCGGCGAGCCGATGGCGGAAAGC
AGAAAGACGACCTGGTAGAAACCTGCATTCGGTTAAACACCACGCACGTTGCCATGCAGCGTACGAAGAA
GGCCAAGAACGGCCGCCTGGTGACGGTATCCGAGGGTGAAGCCTTGATTAGCCGCTACAAGATCGTAAAG
AGCGAAACCGGGCGGCCGGAGTACATCGAGATCGAGCTAGCTGATTGGATGTACCGCGAGATCACAGAAG
GCAAGAACCCGGACGTGCTGACGGTTCACCCCGATTACTTTTTGATCGATCCCGGCATCGGCCGTTTTCT
CTACCGCCTGGCACGCCGCGCCGCAGGCAAGGCAGAAGCCAGATGGTTGTTCAAGACGATCTACGAACGC
AGTGGCAGCGCCGGAGAGTTCAAGAAGTTCTGTTTCACCGTGCGCAAGCTGATCGGGTCAAATGACCTGC
CGGAGTACGATTTGAAGGAGGAGGCGGGGCAGGCTGGCCCGATCCTAGTCATGCGCTACCGCAACCTGAT
CGAGGGCGAAGCATCCGCCGGTTCCTAATGTACGGAGCAGATGCTAGGGCAAATTGCCCTAGCAGGGGAA
AAAGGTCGAAAAGGTCTCTTTCCTGTGGATAGCACGTACATTGGGAACCCAAAGCCGTACATTGGGAACC
GGAACCCGTACATTGGGAACCCAAAGCCGTACATTGGGAACCGGTCACACATGTAAGTGACTGATATAAA
AGAGAAAAAAGGCGATTTTTCCGCCTAAAACTCTTTAAAACTTATTAAAACTCTTAAAACCCGCCTGGCC
TGTGCATAACTGTCTGGCCAGCGCACAGCCGAAGAGCTGCAAAAAGCGCCTACCCTTCGGTCGCTGCGCT
CCCTACGCCCCGCCGCTTCGCGTCGGCCTATCGCGGCCGCTGGCCGCTCAAAAATGGCTGGCCTACGGCC
AGGCAATCTACCAGGGCGCGGACAAGCCGCGCCGTCGCCACTCGACCGCCGGCGCCCACATCAAGGCACC
CTGCCTCGCGCGTTTCGGTGATGACGGTGAAAACCTCTGACACATGCAGCTCCCGGAGACGGTCACAGCT
TGTCTGTAAGCGGATGCCGGGAGCAGACAAGCCCGTCAGGGCGCGTCAGCGGGTGTTGGCGGGTGTCGGG
GCGCAGCCATGACCCAGTCACGTAGCGATAGCGGAGTGTATACTGGCTTAACTATGCGGCATCAGAGCAG
ATTGTACTGAGAGTGCACCATATGCGGTGTGAAATACCGCACAGATGCGTAAGGAGAAAATACCGCATCA
GGCGCTCTTCCGCTTCCTCGCTCACTGACTCGCTGCGCTCGGTCGTTCGGCTGCGGCGAGCGGTATCAGC
TCACTCAAAGGCGGTAATACGGTTATCCACAGAATCAGGGGATAACGCAGGAAAGAACATGTGAGCAAAA
GGCCAGCAAAAGGCCAGGAACCGTAAAAAGGCCGCGTTGCTGGCGTTTTTCCATAGGCTCCGCCCCCCTG
ACGAGCATCACAAAAATCGACGCTCAAGTCAGAGGTGGCGAAACCCGACAGGACTATAAAGATACCAGGC
GTTTCCCCCTGGAAGCTCCCTCGTGCGCTCTCCTGTTCCGACCCTGCCGCTTACCGGATACCTGTCCGCC
TTTCTCCCTTCGGGAAGCGTGGCGCTTTCTCATAGCTCACGCTGTAGGTATCTCAGTTCGGTGTAGGTCG
TTCGCTCCAAGCTGGGCTGTGTGCACGAACCCCCCGTTCAGCCCGACCGCTGCGCCTTATCCGGTAACTA
TCGTCTTGAGTCCAACCCGGTAAGACACGACTTATCGCCACTGGCAGCAGCCACTGGTAACAGGATTAGC
AGAGCGAGGTATGTAGGCGGTGCTACAGAGTTCTTGAAGTGGTGGCCTAACTACGGCTACACTAGAAGGA
CAGTATTTGGTATCTGCGCTCTGCTGAAGCCAGTTACCTTCGGAAAAAGAGTTGGTAGCTCTTGATCCGG
CAAACAAACCACCGCTGGTAGCGGTGGTTTTTTTGTTTGCAAGCAGCAGATTACGCGCAGAAAAAAAGGA
TCTCAAGAAGATCCTTTGATCTTTTCTACGGGGTCTGACGCTCAGTGGAACGAAAACTCACGTTAAGGGA
TTTTGGTCATGCATGATATATCTCCCAATTTGTGTAGGGCTTATTATGCACGCTTAAAAATAATAAAAGC
AGACTTGACCTGATAGTTTGGCTGTGAGCAATTATGTGCTTAGTGCATCTAACGCTTGAGTTAAGCCGCG
CCGCGAAGCGGCGTCGGCTTGAACGAATTTCTAGCTAGACATTATTTGCCGACTACCTTGGTGATCTCGC
CTTTCACGTAGTGGACAAATTCTTCCAACTGATCTGCGCGCGAGGCCAAGCGATCTTCTTCTTGTCCAAG
ATAAGCCTGTCTAGCTTCAAGTATGACGGGCTGATACTGGGCCGGCAGGCGCTCCATTGCCCAGTCGGCA
GCGACATCCTTCGGCGCGATTTTGCCGGTTACTGCGCTGTACCAAATGCGGGACAACGTAAGCACTACAT
TTCGCTCATCGCCAGCCCAGTCGGGCGGCGAGTTCCATAGCGTTAAGGTTTCATTTAGCGCCTCAAATAG
ATCCTGTTCAGGAACCGGATCAAAGAGTTCCTCCGCCGCTGGACCTACCAAGGCAACGCTATGTTCTCTT
GCTTTTGTCAGCAAGATAGCCAGATCAATGTCGATCGTGGCTGGCTCGAAGATACCTGCAAGAATGTCAT
TGCGCTGCCATTCTCCAAATTGCAGTTCGCGCTTAGCTGGATAACGCCACGGAATGATGTCGTCGTGCAC
AACAATGGTGACTTCTACAGCGCGGAGAATCTCGCTCTCTCCAGGGGAAGCCGAAGTTTCCAAAAGGTCG
TTGATCAAAGCTCGCCGCGTTGTTTCATCAAGCCTTACGGTCACCGTAACCAGCAAATCAATATCACTGT
GTGGCTTCAGGCCGCCATCCACTGCGGAGCCGTACAAATGTACGGCCAGCAACGTCGGTTCGAGATGGCG
CTCGATGACGCCAACTACCTCTGATAGTTGAGTCGATACTTCGGCGATCACCGCTTCCCCCATGATGTTT
AACTTTGTTTTAGGGCGACTGCCCTGCTGCGTAACATCGTTGCTGCTCCATAACATCAAACATCGACCCA
CGGCGTAACGCGCTTGCTGCTTGGATGCCCGAGGCATAGACTGTACCCCAAAAAAACAGTCATAACAAGC
CATGAAAACCGCCACTGCGCCGTTACCACCGCTGCGTTCGGTCAAGGTTCTGGACCAGTTGCGTGAGCGC
ATACGCTACTTGCATTACAGCTTACGAACCGAACAGGCTTATGTCCACTGGGTTCGTGCCCGAATTGATC
ACAGGCAGCAACGCTCTGTCATCGTTACAATCAACATGCTACCCTCCGCGAGATCATCCGTGTTTCAAAC
CCGGCAGCTTAGTTGCCGTTCTTCCGAATAGCATCGGTAACATGAGCAAAGTCTGCCGCCTTACAACGGC
TCTCCCGCTGACGCCGTCCCGGACTGATGGGCTGCCTGTATCGAGTGGTGATTTTGTGCCGAGCTGCCGG
TCGGGGAGCTGTTGGCTGGCTGGTGGCAGGATATATTGTGGTGTAAACAAATTGACGCTTAGACAACTTA
ATAACACATTGCGGACGTTTTTAATGTACTGAATTAACGCCGAATTGCTCTAGCCAATACGCAAACCGCC
TCTCCCCGCGCGTTGGCCGATTCATTAATGCAGCTGGCACGACAGGTTTCCCGACTGGAAAGCGGGCAGT
GAGCGCAACGCAATTAATGTGAGTTAGCTCACTCATTAGGCACCCCAGGCTTTACACTTTATGCTTCCGG
CTCGTATGTTGTGTGGAATTGTGAGCGGATAACAATTTCACACAGGAAACAGCTATGACATGATTACGAA
TTCGGTACCGAATAAAAGCATTTGCGTTTGGTTTATCATTGCGTTTATACAAGGACAGAGATCCACTGAG
CTGGAATAGCTTAAAACCATTATCAGAACAAAATAAACCATTTTTTGTTAAGAATCAGAGCATAGTAAAC
AACAGAAACAACCTAAGAGAGGTAACTTGTCCAAGAAGATAGCTAATTATATCTATTTTATAAAAGTTAT
CATAGTTTGTAAGTCACAAAAGATGCAAATAACAGAGAAACTAGGAGACTTGAGAATATACATTCTTGTA
TATTTGTATTCGAGATTGTGAAAATTTGACCATAAGTTTAAATTCTTAAAAAGATATATCTGATCTAGGT
GATGGTTATAGACTGTAATTTTACCACATGTTTAATGATGGATAGTGACACACATGACACATCGACAACA
CTATAGCATCTTATTTAGATTACAACATGAAATTTTTCTGTAATACATGTCTTTGTACATAATTTAAAAG
TAATTCCTAAGAAATATATTTATACAAGGAGTTTAAAGAAAACATAGCATAAAGTTCAATGAGTAGTAAA
AACCATATACAGTATATAGCATAAAGTTCAATGAGTTTATTACAAAAGCATTGGTTCACTTTCTGTAACA
CGACGTTAAACCTTCGTCTCCAATAGGAGCGCTACTGATTCAACATGCCAATATATACTAAATACGTTTC
TACAGTCAAATGCTTTAACGTTTCATGATTAAGTGACTATTTACCGTCAATCCTTTCCCATTCCTCCCAC
TAATCCAACTTTTTAATTACTCTTAAATCACCACTAAGCTAGTAACGCCTATCATGAATTAGCTCTACTA
AATCTAGCAACCTTTCAAATTTGCAGTATTGCAGGTGTCTCTGTGTCTTTAAAATAGTTGCCTTATGATT
TCTTCGGTTTCAAGATGATCAAATAGTTATAGATTTCATGCTCACACATGCTCATTAGATGTGTACATAC
TTTACTTACCCAAATCTATTTTCTCGCAAAGATTTTGATGGTAAAGCTGATTTGGTTCTATTGAACTAAA
TCAAACGAGTTTCAGACTGAGTGATTCTAATCCGGCCCATTAGCCCCTAAACAGACCCACTAATTACGCA
GCTTTTAATAGAGTAATTACACCTAGTTTACCCACTAAACCACTAAGCACTAATTATCTCACAATCTAAT
GAGCTTCCCTCGTAATTACTTGGGCTTTCACTCTACCATTTATTTGTAACAGTCAAGTCTCTACTGTCTC
TATATAAACTCTCTAAAGTTAACACACAATTCTCATCACAAACAAATCAACCAAAGCAACTTCTACTCTT
TCTTCTTTCGACCTTATCAATCTGTTGAGAAGGTACCAATTCGGCGCGCCAATGGCTTCTAGCCCACCGA
AGAAGAAGCGGAAGGTCAGCTGGAAAATGGACAAGAAGTACAGCATTGGACTTGATATTGGTACGAACTC
AGTTGGGTGGGCCGTTATCACCGATGAATACAAGGTACCTTCGAAGAAATTTAAAGTGCTGGGCAACACA
GATAGGCACAGCATTAAGAAGAACTTGATCGGAGCTCTGCTCTTTGACTCTGGAGAAACCGCGGAGGCGA
CAAGGCTTAAACGTACTGCGAGGAGAAGGTACACTCGCAGGAAGAACAGAATCTGTTATCTCCAAGAGAT
CTTTAGCAACGAGATGGCGAAGGTAAGGATTTTTATGATATAGTATGCTTATGTATTTTGTACTGAAAGC
ATATCCTGCTTCATTGGGATATTACTGAAAGCATTTAACTACATGTAAACTCACTTGATGATCAATAAAC
TTGATTTTGCAGGTTGACGACTCGTTCTTCCATCGCCTCGAGGAATCCTTCCTGGTAGAGGAAGATAAGA
AACACGAGCGTCACCCCATCTTTGGGAATATTGTTGACGAAGTAGCCTATCATGAAAAGTATCCGACTAT
ATACCACCTTCGCAAGAAGCTGGTGGACTCAACCGATAAGGCAGACCTTCGGCTCATATACCTGGCTCTC
GCGCACATGATAAAGTTTCGTGGCCATTTCTTGATCGAAGGGGACCTCAACCCGGATAACTCCGATGTGG
ATAAACTGTTCATTCAGCTCGTCCAAACCTACAATCAGCTGTTCGAGGAGAACCCCATCAATGCATCAGG
TAACATTCCTTAGTTACCTTTCTTTTCTTTTTCCATCATAAGTTTATAGATTGTACATGCTTTGAGATTT
TTCTTTGCAAACAATCTCAGGTGTCGACGCCAAGGCAATACTGTCTGCCAGACTTTCGAAGTCCAGACGG
CTTGAGAATCTGATCGCTCAATTGCCAGGCGAGAAGAAGAACGGCTTGTTCGGGAATCTGATTGCACTGT
CTCTGGGCCTCACCCCTAACTTCAAAAGCAACTTTGACCTCGCCGAGGACGCGAAGCTGCAGCTGTCAAA
GGATACATACGATGATGATCTGGACAATCTGCTCGCCCAAATAGGTGCTCTTGAAATTGGAACTCTTCTT
TTGTTGTCTAAACCTATCAATTTCTTTGCGGAAATTTATTTGAAGCTGTAGAGTTAAAATTGAGTCTTTT
AAACTTTTGTAGGTGATCAGTATGCCGACCTGTTCTTGGCTGCCAAGAATCTGTCAGACGCTATCTTGCT
CAGTGACATTCTGCGGGTCAACACGGAGATAACCAAAGCGCCACTTAGCGCCTCCATGATCAAGAGGTAC
GACGAGCATCACCAGGATCTGACCCTTCTGAAGGCTTTGGTTCGCCAGCAACTCCCCGAGAAGTACAAGG
AGATTTTCTTTGACCAATCGAAGAATGGCTACGCAGGGTACATTGATGGAGGTAAGTTGTTACTTATGAT
TGTTTTCCTCTCTGCTACATGTATTTTGTTGTTCATTTCTGTAAGATATAAGAATTGAGTTTTCCTCTGA
TGATATTATTAGGTGCAAGTCAGGAGGAATTCTACAAATTCATCAAGCCTATTCTGGAAAAGATGGACGG
TACAGAGGAGCTGCTCGTTAAATTGAACCGCGAAGATTTGCTTCGGAAGCAGCGTACCTTCGACAATGGC
AGCATACCGCACCAGATCCACCTCGGTGAGCTGCATGCTATCTTGAGGAGGCAAGAGGACTTCTATCCGT
TCCTGAAAGACAACAGAGAGAAGATTGAAAAGATCCTCACGTTCCGCATTCCCTACTATGTAGGTTAGTA
TCATATGAAGAAATACCTAGTTTCAGTTGATGAATGCTATTTTCTGACCTCAGTTGTTCTCTTTTGAGAA
TTATTTCTTTTCTAATTTGCCTGATTTTTCTATTAATTCATTAGGTCCACTCGCACGCGGGAACTCGCGG
TTTGCGTGGATGACACGCAAATCCGAGGAGACTATCACGCCTTGGAACTTCGAAGAGGTCGTGGACAAGG
GTGCGAGTGCACAGTCCTTCATCGAAAGGATGACCAACTTCGATAAGAATCTCCCAAATGAGAAAGTCCT
GCCCAAGCATAGTCTCCTGTACGAATACTTCACGGTCTACAACGAGCTGACGAAGGTGAAATATGTGACG
GAGGGGATGCGCAAACCGGCCTTCCTGTCAGGTAAATCCTGGTCCACACTTTTACGATAAAAACACAAGA
TTTTAAACTATGAACTGATCAATAATCATTCCTAAAAGACCACACTTTTGTTTTGTTTCTAAAGTAATTT
TTACTGTTATAACAGGTGAGCAGAAGAAGGCCATTGTCGATCTCTTGTTCAAAACCAATCGGAAGGTCAC
TGTGAAACAGCTTAAAGAGGACTACTTTAAGAAGATCGAATGCTTTGATTCTGTGGAAATCAGCGGCGTT
GAGGATAGGTTCAATGCCTCTCTTGGCACATACCATGACCTGTTGAAAATCATCAAGGACAAGGACTTCC
TTGACAACGAGGAGAACGAGGACATCCTCGAGGACATCGTGCTGACTCTCACGCTGTTTGAGGACAGAGA
AATGATCGAGGAGCGCCTTAAGACTTATGCGCATCTGTTCGATGACAAGGTCATGAAGCAGTTGAAGAGG
AGGAGATATACAGGTAAGAGGTCAAAAGGTTTCCGCAATGATCCCTCTTTTTTTGTTTCTCTAGTTTCAA
GAATTTGGGTATATGACTAACTTCTGAGTGTTCCTTGATGCATATTTGTGATGAGACAAATGTTTGTTCT
ATGTTTTAGGTTGGGGAAGGCTCTCCAGGAAGCTCATCAACGGCATCCGCGACAAGCAATCCGGCAAGAC
TATACTGGACTTTCTCAAATCCGACGGTTTTGCGAATCGGAACTTCATGCAGCTTATTCACGATGACTCA
CTGACCTTCAAAGAAGATATCCAGAAGGCCCAAGTGTCAGGTCAGGGCGATAGCCTTCACGAACACATAG
CCAACCTGGCTGGATCGCCAGCTATAAAGAAGGGCATACTGCAGACAGTGAAGGTTGTGGATGAGCTGGT
GAAGGTAAGTTCTGCATTTGGTTATGCTCCTTGCATTTTAGGTGTTCGTCGCACTTCCATTTCCATGAAT
AGCTAAGATTTTTTTTCTCTGCATTCATTCTTCTTGCCTCAGTTCTAACTGTTTGTGGTATTTTTGTTTT
AATTATTGCTACAGGTCATGGGCCGCCATAAGCCGGAGAACATCGTCATCGAGATGGCGAGGGAAAACCA
GACGACTCAGAAAGGGCAGAAGAACTCACGGGAGCGCATGAAGCGGATAGAGGAAGGCATCAAGGAGCTT
GGGAGTCAGATTCTGAAAGAGCACCCAGTCGAAAATACTCAACTCCAGAACGAGAAGCTGTACCTCTATT
ACCTCCAGAATGGGAGAGATATGTACGTCGACCAAGAGCTCGACATTAACAGACTCTCCGACTATGATGT
GGATCACATTGTCCCTCAATCTTTCCTGAAGGACGATAGTATTGACAACAAGGTAAAGCAACTGTGTTTT
AATCAATTTCTTGTCAGGATATATGGATTATAACTTAATTTTTGAGAAATCTGTAGTATTTGGCGTGAAA
TGAGTTTGCTTTTTGGTTTCTCCCGTGTTATAGGTCCTTACGCGCTCAGACAAGAACCGCGGAAAATCCG
ACAATGTACCCAGCGAGGAGGTTGTGAAGAAGATGAAGAACTATTGGAGGCAGCTTTTGAATGCTAAGCT
CATAACCCAACGGAAATTCGACAATCTCACGAAGGCAGAAAGGGGCGGACTGTCTGAGCTCGACAAAGCC
GGCTTCATCAAGCGCCAGTTGGTTGAAACTCGTCAGATTACGAAACATGTGGCCCAGATACTCGATTCGC
GTATGAATACGAAGTATGATGAGAATGACAAACTTATCAGGGAGGTAAAGGTAAAGTTTCCAACTTTCCT
TTACCATATCAAACTAAAGTTCGAAACTTTTTATTTGATCAACTTCAAGGCCACCCGATCTTTCTATTCC
TGATTAATTTGTGATGAATCCATATTGACTTTTGATGGTTACGCAGGTGATCACCCTCAAGAGCAAACTG
GTTAGTGACTTCCGGAAGGACTTCCAGTTTTACAAGGTTCGCGAGATCAACAACTACCATCATGCCCATG
ACGCCTACCTGAACGCCGTTGTTGGCACTGCTCTCATCAAGAAGTATCCGAAACTGGAGTCTGAGTTTGT
GTACGGGGATTACAAGGTGTACGACGTTAGGAAGATGATCGCGAAGTCAGAACAAGAGATCGGCAAGGCT
ACCGCGAAATACTTCTTTTACTCGAATATCATGAACTTCTTCAAGACAGAGATCACTCTGGCGAATGGTG
AAATCCGGAAGAGGCCTCTGATCGAGACAAATGGCGAAACAGGTCTGTCTTTCCTATTTCATATGTTTAA
TCCTAGGAATTTGATCAATTGATTGTATGTATGTCGATCCCAAGACTTTCTTGTTCACTTATATCTTAAC
TCTCTCTTTGCTGTTTCTTGCAGGTGAGATTGTCTGGGATAAGGGCAGGGATTTTGCGACTGTGCGTAAG
GTTCTCAGCATGCCCCAAGTCAACATAGTCAAGAAAACGGAGGTTCAAACCGGTGGTTTCTCCAAGGAGT
CCATTCTCCCTAAGCGCAACTCCGACAAACTGATTGCGAGGAAGAAGGATTGGGATCCGAAGAAATACGG
AGGCTTTGATAGCCCTACCGTGGCATACAGCGTACTGGTAGTGGCCAAGGTGGAGAAGGGCAAGAGCAAG
AAACTGAAAAGCGTCAAGGAACTGCTTGGAATTACCATAATGGAAAGGTCCTCGTTCGAGAAGAATCCGA
TCGACTTCCTCGAGGCTAAAGGTAAAATATTGGATGCCAGACGATATTCTTTCTTTTGATTTGTAACTTT
TTCCTGTCAAGGTCGATAAATTTTATTTTTTTTGGTAAAAGGTCGATAATTTTTTTTTGGAGCCATTATG
TAATTTTCCTAATTAACTGAACCAAAATTATACAAACCAGGTTACAAAGAGGTGAAGAAAGACCTCATTA
TCAAACTGCCCAAGTATTCGCTTTTCGAATTGGAAAATGGCAGAAAACGCATGCTGGCATCTGCCGGAGA
ACTGCAGAAGGGCAACGAGCTGGCATTGCCCAGTAAGTACGTCAACTTCCTGTACTTGGCCTCACACTAT
GAGAAGCTGAAGGGGTCACCAGAGGACAACGAGCAGAAGCAGTTGTTTGTCGAGCAGCACAAGCACTATC
TTGATGAGATCATAGAGCAGATCAGCGAATTTTCCAAGCGGGTCATTCTTGCAGACGCTAACCTCGATAA
GGTAAGGACTTCTCATGAATATTAGTGGCAGATTAGTGTTGTTAAAGTCTTTGGTTAGATAATCGATGCC
TCCTAATTGTCCATGTTTTACTGGTTTTCTACAATTAAAGGTGCTTTCCGCGTACAACAAGCACAGAGAT
AAGCCGATAAGGGAACAAGCGGAAAACATCATCCACCTGTTCACACTGACCAATCTGGGAGCCCCAGCAG
CCTTTAAGTACTTCGATACCACTATCGACAGAAAGCGCTACACATCAACCAAGGAAGTGTTGGACGCTAC
CCTTATTCACCAATCTATTACAGGGCTCTATGAGACAAGGATAGATCTGTCGCAGTTGGGTGGTGACTCT
AGGGCTGACCCAAAGAAGAAGCGTAAAGTCTGAGGCGCGCCGAGCTCCAGGCCTCCCAGCTTTCGTCCGT
ATCATCGGTTTCGACAACGTTCGTCAAGTTCAATGCATCAGTTTCATTGCCCACACACCAGAATCCTACT
AAGTTTGAGTATTATGGCATTGGAAAAGCTGTTTTCTTCTATCATTTGTTCTGCTTGTAATTTACTGTGT
TCTTTCAGTTTTTGTTTTCGGACATCAAAATGCAAATGGATGGATAAGAGTTAATAAATGATATGGTCCT
TTTGTTCATTCTCAAATTATTATTATCTGTTGTTTTTACTTTAATGGGTTGAATTTAAGTAAGAAAGGAA
CTAACAGTGTGATATTAAGGTGCAATGTTAGACATATAAAACAGTCTTTCACCTCTCTTTGGTTATGTCT
TGAATTGGTTTGTTTCTTCACTTATCTGTGTAATCAAGTTTACTATGAGTCTATGATCAAGTAATTATGC
AATCAAGTTAAGTACAGTATAGGCTTGAGCTCCCTAGGCCTGTTATCCCTAACAAGTTTGTACAAAAAAG
CTGAACGAGAAACGTAAAATGATATAAATATCAATATATTAAATTAGATTTTGCATAAAAAACAGACTAC
ATAATACTGTAAAACACAACATATCCAGTCACTATGGCGGCCGCATTAGGCACCCCAGGCTTTACACTTT
ATGCTTCCGGCTCGTATAATGTGTGGATTTTGAGTTAGGATCCGTCGAGATTTTCAGGAGCTAAGGAAGC
TAAAATGGAGAAAAAAATCACTGGATATACCACCGTTGATATATCCCAATGGCATCGTAAAGAACATTTT
GAGGCATTTCAGTCAGTTGCTCAATGTACCTATAACCAGACCGTTCAGCTGGATATTACGGCCTTTTTAA
AGACCGTAAAGAAAAATAAGCACAAGTTTTATCCGGCCTTTATTCACATTCTTGCCCGCCTGATGAATGC
TCATCCGGAATTCCGTATGGCAATGAAAGACGGTGAGCTGGTGATATGGGATAGTGTTCACCCTTGTTAC
ACCGTTTTCCATGAGCAAACTGAAACGTTTTCATCGCTCTGGAGTGAATACCACGACGATTTCCGGCAGT
TTCTACACATATATTCGCAAGATGTGGCGTGTTACGGTGAAAACCTGGCCTATTTCCCTAAAGGGTTTAT
TGAGAATATGTTTTTCGTCTCAGCCAATCCCTGGGTGAGTTTCACCAGTTTTGATTTAAACGTGGCCAAT
ATGGACAACTTCTTCGCCCCCGTTTTCACCATGGGCAAATATTATACGCAAGGCGACAAGGTGCTGATGC
CGCTGGCGATTCAGGTTCATCATGCCGTTTGTGATGGCTTCCATGTCGGCAGAATGCTTAATGAATTACA
ACAGTACTGCGATGAGTGGCAGGCGGGGCGTAATCTAGAGGATCCGGCTTACTAAAAGCCAGATAACAGT
ATGCGTATTTGCGCGCTGATTTTTGCGGTATAAGAATATATACTGATATGTATACCCGAAGTATGTCAAA
AAGAGGTATGCTATGAAGCAGCGTATTACAGTGACAGTTGACAGCGACAGCTATCAGTTGCTCAAGGCAT
ATATGATGTCAATATCTCCGGTCTGGTAAGCACAACCATGCAGAATGAAGCCCGTCGTCTGCGTGCCGAA
CGCTGGAAAGCGGAAAATCAGGAAGGGATGGCTGAGGTCGCCCGGTTTATTGAAATGAACGGCTCTTTTG
CTGACGAGAACAGGGGCTGGTGAAATGCAGTTTAAGGTTTACACCTATAAAAGAGAGAGCCGTTATCGTC
TGTTTGTGGATGTACAGAGTGATATTATTGACACGCCCGGGCGACGGATGGTGATCCCCCTGGCCAGTGC
ACGTCTGCTGTCAGATAAAGTCCCCCGTGAACTTTACCCGGTGGTGCATATCGGGGATGAAAGCTGGCGC
ATGATGACCACCGATATGGCCAGTGTGCCGGTCTCCGTTATCGGGGAAGAAGTGGCTGATCTCAGCCACC
GCGAAAATGACATCAAAAACGCCATTAACCTGATGTTCTGGGGAATATAAATGTCAGGCTCCCTTATACA
CAGCCAGTCTGCAGGTCGACCATAGTGACTGGATATGTTGTGTTTTACAGTATTATGTAGTCTGTTTTTT
ATGCAAAATCTAATTTAATATATTGATATTTATATCATTTTACGTTTCTCGTTCAGCTTTCTTGTACAAA
GTGGTTCGATAATTCCGATCCAGCCTAGGCCCGGGCCTGAGGACGCGTCCATGGTTAATTAAGACGTCCG
GACCGACTAGTGGATCCTCTAGAGTCGACCTGCAGGCATGCAAGCTTCTTCAAGTGTATGTAGGTATAGT
AACATGAACAAGAACAGACTCAAGTACAAGATCGCATACGAAAATGGAAATGGCAATGTCACTTCCACAT
AATCAAACACGAATCCTCATATCAACAAGGCCTGAGATTCTAACTAGCTCATAACAACTTAGCCAATAGT
TACTTGAGACTACCAAATGTATGTAGAACTAAAGACTAAGGGACAGAGAGTTCGTCTAAACAGGTGAATC
TAGTCGTTGTTATCTAATAAACAATTCAGCCCCAAATGCAGAACACACATAGAGCTCTCTATTGATTCAA
ATTACGATCTGATACTGATAACGTCTAGATTTTTAGGGTTAAAGCAATCAATCACCTGACGATTCAAGGT
GGTTGGATCATGACGATTCCAGAAAACATCAAGCAAGCTCTCAAAGCTACACTCTTTGGGATCATACTGA
ACTCTAACAACCTCGTTATGTCCCGTAGTGCCAGTACAGACATCCTCGTAACTCGGATTGTGCACGATGC
CATGGCTATACCCAACCTCGGTCTTGGTCACACCAGGAACTCTCTGGTAAGCTAGCTCCACTCCCCAGAA
ACAACCGGCGCCAAATTGCGCGAATTGCTGACCTGAAGACGGAACATCATCGTCGGGTCCTTGGGCGATT
GCGGCGGAAGATGGGTCAGCTTGGGCTTGAGGACGAGACCCGAATCCGAGTCTGTTGAAAAGGTTGTTCA
TTGGGGATTTGTATACGGAGATTGGTCGTCGAGAGGTTTGAGGGAAAGGACAAATGGGTTTGGCTCTGGA
GAAAGAGAGTGCGGCTTTAGAGAGAGAATTGAGAGGTTTAGAGAGAGATGCGGCGGCGATGAGCGGAGGA
GAGACGACGAGGACCTGCATTATCAAAGCAGTGACGTGGTGAAATTTGGAACTTTTAAGAGGCAGATAGA
TTTATTATTTGTATCCATTTTCTTCATTGTTCTAGAATGTCGCGGAACAAATTTTAAAACTAAATCCTAA
ATTTTTCTAATTTTGTTGCCAATAGTGGATATGTGGGCCGTATAGAAGGAATCTATTGAAGGCCCAAACC
CATACTGACGAGCCCAAAGGTTCGTTTTGCGTTTTATGTTTCGGTTCGATGCCAACGCCACATTCTGAGC
TAGGCAAAAAACAAACGTGTCTTTGAATAGACTCCTCTCGTTAACACATGCAGCGGCTGCATGGTGACGC
CATTAACACGTGGCCTACAATTGCATGATGTCTCCATTGACACGTGACTTCTCGTCTCCTTTCTTAATAT
ATCTAACAAACACTCCTACCTCTTCCAAAATATATACACATCTTTTTGATCAATCTCTCATTCAAAATCT
CATTCTCTCTAGTAAACAAGAACAAAAAAATGGCGGATACAGCTAGAGGAACCCATCACGATATCATCGG
CAGAGACCAGTACCCGATGATGGGCCGAGACCGAGACCAGTACCAGATGTCCGGACGAGGATCTGACTAC
TCCAAGTCTAGGCAGATTGCTAAAGCTGCAACTGCTGTCACAGCTGGTGGTTCCCTCCTTGTTCTCTCCA
GCCTTACCCTTGTTGGAACTGTCATAGCTTTGACTGTTGCAACACCTCTGCTCGTTATCTTCAGCCCAAT
CCTTGTCCCGGCTCTCATCACAGTTGCACTCCTCATCACCGGTTTTCTTTCCTCTGGAGGGTTTGGCATT
GCCGCTATAACCGTTTTCTCTTGGATTTACAAGTAAGCACACATTTATCATCTTACTTCATAATTTTGTG
CAATATGTGCATGCATGTGTTGAGCCAGTAGCTTTGGATCAATTTTTTTGGTCGAATAACAAATGTAACA
ATAAGAAATTGCAAATTCTAGGGAACATTTGGTTAACTAAATACGAAATTTGACCTAGCTAGCTTGAATG
TGTCTGTGTATATCATCTATATAGGTAAAATGCTTGGTATGATACCTATTGATTGTGAATAGGTACGCAA
CGGGAGAGCACCCACAGGGATCAGACAAGTTGGACAGTGCAAGGATGAAGTTGGGAAGCAAAGCTCAGGA
TCTGAAAGACAGAGCTCAGTACTACGGACAGCAACATACTGGTGGGGAACATGACCGTGACCGTACTCGT
GGTGGCCAGCACACTACTATGGTGAGCAAGGGCGAGGAGCTGTTCACCGGGGTGGTGCCCATCCTGGTCG
AGCTGGACGGCGACGTAAACGGCCACAAGTTCAGCGTGTCCGGCGAGGGCGAGGGCGATGCCACCTACGG
CAAGCTGACCCTGAAGTTCATCTGCACCACCGGCAAGCTGCCCGTGCCCTGGCCCACCCTCGTGACCACC
CTGACCTACGGCGTGCAGTGCTTCAGCCGCTACCCCGACCACATGAAGCAGCACGACTTCTTCAAGTCCG
CCATGCCCGAAGGCTACGTCCAGGAGCGCACCATCTTCTTCAAGGACGACGGCAACTACAAGACCCGCGC
CGAGGTGAAGTTCGAGGGCGACACCCTGGTGAACCGCATCGAGCTGAAGGGCATCGACTTCAAGGAGGAC
GGCAACATCCTGGGGCACAAGCTGGAGTACAACTACAACAGCCACAACGTCTATATCATGGCCGACAAGC
AGAAGAACGGCATCAAGGTGAACTTCAAGATCCGCCACAACATCGAGGACGGCAGCGTGCAGCTCGCCGA
CCACTACCAGCAGAACACCCCCATCGGCGACGGCCCCGTGCTGCTGCCCGACAACCACTACCTGAGCACC
CAGTCCGCCCTGAGCAAAGACCCCAACGAGAAGCGCGATCACATGGTCCTGCTGGAGTTCGTGACCGCCG
CCGGGATCACTCTCGGCATGGACGAGCTGTACAAGTGATCTAGTAACATAGATGAACCGCGCGCGATAAT
TTATCCTAGTTTGCGCGCTATATTTTGTTTTCTATCGCGTATTAAATGTATAATTGCGGGACTCTAATCA
TAAAAACCCATCTCATAAATAACGTCATGCATTACATGTTAATTATTACATGCTTAACGTAATTCAACAG
AAATTATATGATAATCATCGCAAGACCGGCAACAGGATTCAATCTTAAGAAACTTTATTGCCAAATGTTT
GAACGATGAAGCTTGGCACTGGCCGTCGTTTTACAACGTCGTGACTGGGAAAACCCTGGCGTTACCCAAC
TTAATCGCCTTGCAGCACATCCCCCTTTCGCCAGCTGGCGTAATAGCGAAGAGGCCCGCACCGATCGCCC
TTCCCAACAGTTGCGCAGCCTGAATGGCGAATGAGCTTGAGCTTGGATCAGATTGTCGTTTCCCGCCTTC
AGTTTAAACTATCAGTGTTTGACAGGATATATTGGCGGGTAAACCTAAGAGAAAAGAGCGTTTATTAGAA
TAATCGGATATTTAAAAGGGCGTGAAAAGGTTTATCCGTTCGTCCATTTGTATGTGCATGCCAACCACAG
GGTTCCCCTCGGGATCAAAGTACTTTAAAGTACTTTAAAGTACTTTAA
Features (pLannotate 1.2.2; 32 found; start..end, strand, type, name):
    226..627     +  CDS            Y4CG_SINFN (fragment): Protein inferred from homology: Swiss-Prot protein existence level 3. From Sinorhizobium fredii (strain NBRC 101917 / NGR234).
   1187..1816    +  CDS            pVS1 StaA: stability protein from the Pseudomonas plasmid pVS1 (Heeb et al., 2000)
   2245..3318    +  CDS            pVS1 RepA: replication protein from the Pseudomonas plasmid pVS1 (Heeb et al., 2000)
   3384..3578    +  rep_origin     pVS1 oriV: origin of replication for the Pseudomonas plasmid pVS1 (Heeb et al., 2000)
   3781..3820    +  CDS            rop (fragment): Rop protein, which maintains plasmids at low copy number; rop
   3922..4062    +  misc_feature   bom: basis of mobility region from pBR322
   4248..4836    -  rep_origin     ori: high-copy-number ColE1/pMB1/pBR322/pUC origin of replication
   5082..5869    -  CDS            SmR (fragment): aminoglycoside adenylyltransferase (Murphy, 1985); aadA; confers resistance to spectinomycin and streptomycin
   5880..5936    -  CDS            GmR (fragment): gentamycin acetyltransferase; aacC1; confers resistance to gentamycin
   6112..6135    -  promoter       Pc promoter (fragment): intI1 (promoter lies within the coding sequence); class 1 integron promoter
   6394..6418    +  misc_feature   LB T-DNA repeat: left border repeat from nopaline C58 T-DNA
   6494..6582    +  CDS            lacI (fragment): lac repressor; lacI; The lac repressor binds to the lac operator to inhibit transcription in E. coli. This inhibition can be relieved by adding lactose or isopropyl-β-D-thiogalactopyranoside (IPTG).
   6595..6616    +  protein_bind   CAP binding site: CAP binding activates transcription in the presence of cAMP. E. coli catabolite activator protein
   6631..6661    +  promoter       lac promoter: promoter for the E. coli lac operon
   6665..6687    +  protein_bind   lac operator (fragment): The lac repressor binds to the lac operator to inhibit transcription in E. coli. This inhibition can be relieved by adding lactose or isopropyl-β-D-thiogalactopyranoside (IPTG). lac repressor encoded by lacI
   8147..8425    +  CDS            cas9 (fragment): CAS9_STRP1 - Also known as csn1 From Streptococcus pyogenes serotype M1.
   8556..13514   +  CDS            cas9: CAS9_STRP1 - Also known as csn1 From Streptococcus pyogenes serotype M1.
  13868..13999   +  CDS            RBCS2 (fragment): RBS2_SOLLC - Also known as RBCS-2A From Solanum lycopersicum (Tomato) (Lycopersicon esculentum).
  14402..14526   +  protein_bind   attR1: mutant version of attR; recombination site for the Gateway® LR reaction LR Clonase™
  14551..14581   +  promoter       lac UV5 promoter: E. coli lac promoter with an "up" mutation
  14605..14634   +  promoter       cat promoter (fragment): promoter of the E. coli cat gene encoding chloramphenicol acetyltransferase
  14635..15315   +  CDS            CmR: chloramphenicol acetyltransferase confers resistance to chloramphenicol
  15472..15630   +  CDS            ccdA (fragment): CCDA_ECO57 - Also known as H, letA. Experimental evidence at protein level: Swiss-Prot protein existence level 1. Antitoxin component of a type II toxin-antitoxin (TA) system which inhibits the post-segregational killing (PSK) of plasmid-free cells, also referred to as a plasmid addiction system. Binds to and blocks the activity of CcdB; will also remove bound CcdB protein from the CcdB-GyrA complex by forming a CcdA-CcdB complex, a process termed rejuvenation. Functions as a transcriptional corepressor for the ccdAB operon, repression also requires CcdB (By similarity). From Escherichia coli
  15635..15940   +  CDS            ccdB: CcdB, a bacterial toxin that poisons DNA gyrase; ccdB; Plasmids containing the ccdB gene cannot be propagated in standard E. coli strains.
  15981..16105   -  protein_bind   attR2: mutant version of attR; recombination site for the Gateway® LR reaction LR Clonase™
  16182..16217   +  misc_feature   MCS (fragment): pUC18/19 multiple cloning site
  16576..17100   -  CDS            MSR4 (fragment): MSRA4_ARATH - Also known as PMSR, PMSR4. Experimental evidence at protein level: Swiss-Prot protein existence level 1. Catalyzes the reduction of methionine sulfoxide (MetSO) to methionine in proteins. Plays a protective role against oxidative stress by restoring activity to proteins that have been inactivated by methionine oxidation. Prevents the methionine sulfoxidation of the heat shock protein HSP21 and its subsequent inactivation. MSRA family specifically reduces the MetSO S-enantiomer. From Arabidopsis thaliana (Mouse-ear cress).
  17642..18358   +  CDS            OLEO2_BRANA: Experimental evidence at protein level: Swiss-Prot protein existence level 1. May have a structural role to stabilize the lipid body during desiccation of the seed by preventing coalescence of the oil. Probably interacts with both lipid and phospholipid moieties of lipid bodies. May also provide recognition signals for specific lipase anchorage in lipolysis during seedling growth. From Brassica napus (Rape).
  18359..19075   +  CDS            EGFP: EGFP is a basic (constitutively fluorescent) green fluorescent protein published in 1996, derived from Aequorea victoria. It is reported to be a rapidly-maturing weak dimer with moderate acid sensitivity.
  19077..19327   -  terminator     NOS terminator: nopaline synthase terminator and poly(A) signal
  19337..19491   +  CDS            lacZα (fragment): LacZα fragment of β-galactosidase; lacZ fragment
  19550..19574   +  misc_feature   RB T-DNA repeat: right border repeat from nopaline C58 T-DNA
