[The description below was written by a language model from this plasmid's Addgene catalogue record and pLannotate feature annotations shown in this document.]
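Description:
pRU295 is a roughly 19.7 kb plant binary CRISPR/Cas9 destination vector built on the pDe-CAS9 backbone and intended for Agrobacterium-mediated T-DNA transfer into Arabidopsis. Outside the T-DNA borders it carries the pVS1 replication and stability functions (RepA, StaA, oriV), which allow maintenance in Agrobacterium. It also has a high-copy ColE1/pBR322-type origin with the bom region for E. coli, and an aadA gene conferring spectinomycin resistance. Because the Gateway cassette contains ccdB, the empty vector must be propagated in a ccdB-tolerant strain, and the cassette's chloramphenicol acetyltransferase gene provides the second bacterial selection.

Three modules lie between the nopaline-type left and right border repeats. The first is the recorded insert, pEC1.2::Cas9i, a Streptococcus pyogenes Cas9 described as being under the EC1.2 promoter. The annotation does not detect this promoter itself. It splits the Cas9 coding region into a short fragment and a long segment, which would fit an intron-containing ("Cas9i") version, and a downstream match to a tomato RBCS gene may reflect the terminator region. The second module is an attR1–CmR–ccdB–attR2 cassette. A single LR reaction replaces it with the contents of an entry clone, which in the associated multiplex CRISPR assembly system would presumably be guide RNA expression units. ccdB counter-selects against unrecombined plasmid. The third module is the FastGreen marker, an oleosin–EGFP fusion followed by a NOS terminator. It makes transformed seeds fluoresce green, so transgenic seeds can be picked visually and Cas9-free segregants identified in later generations. The upstream Arabidopsis genomic match probably belongs to the oleosin promoter region, though the record does not say so.
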