Addgene plasmid #167694: pRU295
Purpose: Final destination vector for single Gateway LR reaction
Depositing lab: Niko Geldner. Depositing organization: Universite de Lausanne (UNIL). Publication: Combined fluorescent seed selection and multiplex CRISPR/Cas9 assembly for fast generation of multiple Arabidopsis mutants. Ursache R, Fujita S, Denervaud Tendon V, Geldner N. Plant Methods. 2021 Oct 30;17(1):111. doi: 10.1186/s13007-021-00811-9. PubMed 34717688.
Backbone
  Vector backbone: pDe-CAS9
  Vector type: CRISPR
  Selectable markers: FastGreen seed selection
Growth in bacteria
  Bacterial resistance: Chloramphenicol and Spectinomycin, 25 & 50 μg/mL
  Growth temperature: 37°C
  Growth strain: ccdB Survival
  Copy number: High Copy
Gene/Insert
  Gene/Insert name: pEC1.2::Cas9i
  Species: Streptococcus pyogenes
  Cloning method: Gateway Cloning
  Sequencing primers: 5′ gcggataacaatttcacacaggaaacag; 3′ gcttgcatgcctgcaggtcgactct
Terms and licenses: Academic/Nonprofit Terms; Industry Terms: Not Available to Industry
Depositor comments: In addition to Cas9 cassette, attR1-attR2 Gateway recombination sites together with ccdB cassette are present. Please visit https://www.biorxiv.org/content/10.1101/2021.05.20.444986v1 for bioRxiv preprint.
How to cite: pRU295 was a gift from Niko Geldner (Addgene plasmid # 167694 ; http://n2t.net/addgene:167694 ; RRID:Addgene_167694)
